>Addgene plasmid #234092 | pKEK3238 | addgene full sequence | sequence record 467988 | Addgene NGS Result
GCGAGCCTGTCAGACCAAGTTTACTCATATATACTTTAGATTGATTTCTGAAAGCGACCAGGTGCTCGGC
GTGGCAAGACTCGCAGCGAACCCGTAGAAAGCCATGCTCCAGCCGCCCGCATTGGAGAAATTCTTCAAAT
TCCCGTTGCACATAGCCCGGCAATTCCTTTCCCTGCTCTGCCATAAGCGCAGCGAATGCCGGGTAATACT
CGTCAACGATCTGATAGAGAAGGGTTTGCTCGGGTCGGTGGCTCTGGTAACGACCAGTATCCCGATCCCG
GCTGGCCGTCCTGGCCGCCACATGAGGCATGTTCCGCGTCCTTGCAATACTGTGTTTACATACAGTCTAT
CGCTTAGCGGAAAGTTCTTTTACCCTCAGCCGAAATGCCTGCCGTTGCTAGACATTGCCAGCCAGTGCCC
GTCACTCCCGTACTAACTGTCACGAACCCCTGCAATAACTGTCACGCCCCCCTGCAATAACTGTCACGAA
CCCCTGCAATAACTGTCACGCCCCCAAACCTGCAAACCCAGCAGGGGCGGGGGCTGGCGGGGTGTTGGAA
AAATCCATCCATGATTATCTAAGAATAATCCACTAGGCGCGGTTATCAGCGCCCTTGTGGGGCGCTGCTG
CCCTTGCCCAATATGCCCGGCCAGAGGCCGGATAGCTGGTCTATTCGCTGCGCTAGGCTACACACCGCCC
CACCGCTGCGCGGCAGGGGGAAAGGCGGGCAAAGCCCGCTAAACCCCACACCAAACCCCGCAGAAATACG
CTGGAGCGCTTTTAGCCGCTTTAGCGGCCTTTCCCCCTACCCGAAGGGTGGGGGCGCGTGTGCAGCCCCG
CAGGGCCTGTCTCGGTCGATCATTCAGCCCGGCTCATCCTTCTGGCGTGGCGGCAGACCGAACAAGGCGC
GGTCGTGGTCGCGTTCAAGGTACGCATCCATTGCCGCCATGAGCCGATCCTCCGGCCACTCGCTGCTGTT
CACCTTGGCCAAAATCATGGCCCCCACCAGCACCTTGCGCCTTGTTTCGTTCTTGCGCTCTTGCTGCTGT
TCCCTTGCCCGCACCCGCTGAATTTCGGCATTGATTCGCGCTCGTTGTTCTTCGAGCTTGGCCAGCCGAT
CCGCCGCCTTGTTGCTCCCCTTAACCATCTTGACACCCCATTGTTAATGTGCTGTCTCGTAGGCTATCAT
GGAGCCGAAAAGCAAAAGCAACAGCGAGGCAGCATGGCGATTTATCACCTTACGGCGAAAACCGGCAGCA
GGTCGGGCGGCCAATCGGCCAGGGCCAAGGCCGACTACATCCAGCGCGAAGGCAAGTATGCCCGCGACAT
GGATGAAGTCTTGCACGCCGAATCCGGGCACATGCCGGAGTTCGTCGAGCGGCCCGCCGACTACTGGGAT
GCTGCCGACCTGTATGAACGCGCCAATGGGCGGCTGTTCAAGGAGGTCGAATTTGCCCTGCCGGTCGAGC
TGACCCTCGACCAGCAGAAGGCGCTGGCGTCCGAGTTCGCCCAGCACCTGACCGGTGCCGAGCGCCTGCC
GTATACGCTGGCCATCCATGCCGGTGGCGGCGAGAACCCGCACTGCCACCTGATGATCTCCGAGCGGATC
AATGACGGCATCGAGCGGCCCGCCGCTCAGTGGTTCAAGCGGTACAACGGCAAGACCCCGGAGAAGGGCG
GGGCACAGAAGACCGAAGCGCTCAAGCCCAAGGCATGGCTTGAGCAGACCCGCGAGGCATGGGCCGACCA
TGCCAACCGGGCATTAGAGCGGGCTGGCCACGACGCCCGCATTGACCACAGAACACTTGAGGCGCAGGGC
ATCGAGCGCCTGCCCGGTGTTCACCTGGGGCCGAACGTGGTGGAGATGGAAGGCCGGGGCATCCGCACCG
ACCGGGCAGACGTGGCCCTGAACATCGACACCGCCAACGCCCAGATCATCGACTTACAGGAATACCGGGA
GGCAATAGACCATGAACGCAATCGACAGAGTGAAGAAATCCAGAGGCATCAACGAGTTAGCGGAGCAGAT
CGAACCGCTGGCCCAGAGCATGGCGACACTGGCCGACGAAGCCCGGCAGGTCATGAGCCAGACCCAGCAG
GCCAGCGAGGCGCAGGCGGCGGAGTGGCTGAAAGCCCAGCGCCAGACAGGGGCGGCATGGGTGGAGCTGG
CCAAAGAGTTGCGGGAGGTAGCCGCCGAGGTGAGCAGCGCCGCGCAGAGCGCCCGGAGCGCGTCGCGGGG
GTGGCACTGGAAGCTATGGCTAACCGTGATGCTGGCTTCCATGATGCCTACGGTGGTGCTGCTGATCGCA
TCGTTGCTCTTGCTCGACCTGACGCCACTGACAACCGAGGACGGCTCGATCTGGCTGCGCTTGGTGGCCC
GATGAAGAACGACAGGACTTTGCAGGCCATAGGCCGACAGCTCAAGGCCATGGGCTGTGAGCGCTTCGAT
ATCGGCGTCAGGGACGCCACCACCGGCCAGATGATGAACCGGGAATGGTCAGCCGCCGAAGTGCTCCAGA
ACACGCCATGGCTCAAGCGGATGAATGCCCAGGGCAATGACGTGTATATCAGGCCCGCCGAGCAGGAGCG
GCATGGTCTGGTGCTGGTGGACGACCTCAGCGAGTTTGACCTGGATGACATGAAAGCCGAGGGCCGGGAG
CCTGCCCTGGTAGTGGAAACCAGCCCGAAGAACTATCAGGCATGGGTCAAGGTGGCCGACGCCGCAGGCG
GTGAACTTCGGGGGCAGATTGCCCGGACGCTGGCCAGCGAGTACGACGCCGACCCGGCCAGCGCCGACAG
CCGCCACTATGGCCGCTTGGCGGGCTTCACCAACCGCAAGGACAAGCACACCACCCGCGCCGGTTATCAG
CCGTGGGTGCTGCTGCGTGAATCCAAGGGCAAGACCGCCACCGCTGGCCCGGCGCTGGTGCAGCAGGCTG
GCCAGCAGATCGAGCAGGCCCAGCGGCAGCAGGAGAAGGCCCGCAGGCTGGCCAGCCTCGAACTGCCCGA
GCGGCAGCTTAGCCGCCACCGGCGCACGGCGCTGGACGAGTACCGCAGCGAGATGGCCGGGCTGGTCAAG
CGCTTCGGTGATGACCTCAGCAAGTGCGACTTTATCGCCGCGCAGAAGCTGGCCAGCCGGGGCCGCAGTG
CCGAGGAAATCGGCAAGGCCATGGCCGAGGCCAGCCCAGCGCTGGCAGAGCGCAAGCCCGGCCACGAAGC
GGATTACATCGAGCGCACCGTCAGCAAGGTCATGGGTCTGCCCAGCGTCCAGCTTGCGCGGGCCGAGCTG
GCACGGGCACCGGCACCCCGCCAGCGAGGCATGGACAGGGGCGGGCCAGATTTCAGCATGTAGTGCTTGC
GTTGGTACTCACGCCTGTTATACTATGAGTACTCACGCACAGAAGGGGGTTTTATGGAATACGAAAAAAG
CGCTTCAGGGTCGGTCTACCTGATCAAAAGTGACAAGGGCTATTGGTTGCCCGGTGGCTTTGGTTATACG
TCAAACAAGGCCGAGGCTGGCCGCTTTTCAGTCGCTGATATGGCCAGCCTTAACCTTGACGGCTGCACCT
TGTCCTTGTTCCGCGAAGACAAGCCTTTCGGCCCCGGCAAGTTTCTCGGTGACTGATATGAAAGACCAAA
AGGACAAGCAGACCGGCGACCTGCTGGCCAGCCCTGACGCTGTACGCCAAGCGCGATATGCCGAGCGCAT
GAAGGCCAAAGGGATGCGTCAGCGCAAGTTCTGGCTGACCGACGACGAATACGAGGCGCTGCGCGAGTGC
CTGGAAGAACTCAGAGCGGCGCAGGGCGGGGGTAGTGACCCCGCCAGCGCCTAACCACCAACTGCCTGCA
AAGGAGGCAATCAATGGCTACCCATAAGCCTATCAATATTCTGGAGGCGTTCGCAGCAGCGCCGCCACCG
CTGGACTACGTTTTGCCCAACATGGTGGCCGGTACGGTCGGGGCGCTGGTGTCGCCCGGTGGTGCCGGTA
AATCCATGCTGGCCCTGCAACTGGCCGCACAGATTGCAGGCGGGCCGGATCTGCTGGAGGTGGGCGAACT
GCCCACCGGCCCGGTGATCTACCTGCCCGCCGAAGACCCGCCCACCGCCATTCATCACCGCCTGCACGCC
CTTGGGGCGCACCTCAGCGCCGAGGAACGGCAAGCCGTGGCTGACGGCCTGCTGATCCAGCCGCTGATCG
GCAGCCTGCCCAACATCATGGCCCCGGAGTGGTTCGACGGCCTCAAGCGCGCCGCCGAGGGCCGCCGCCT
GATGGTGCTGGACACGCTGCGCCGGTTCCACATCGAGGAAGAAAACGCCAGCGGCCCCATGGCCCAGGTC
ATCGGTCGCATGGAGGCCATCGCCGCCGATACCGGGTGCTCTATCGTGTTCCTGCACCATGCCAGCAAGG
GCGCGGCCATGATGGGCGCAGGCGACCAGCAGCAGGCCAGCCGGGGCAGCTCGGTACTGGTCGATAACAT
CCGCTGGCAGTCCTACCTGTCGAGCATGACCAGCGCCGAGGCCGAGGAATGGGGTGTGGACGACGACCAG
CGCCGGTTCTTCGTCCGCTTCGGTGTGAGCAAGGCCAACTATGGCGCACCGTTCGCTGATCGGTGGTTCA
GGCGGCATGACGGCGGGGTGCTCAAGCCCGCCGTGCTGGAGAGGCAGCGCAAGAGCAAGGGGGTGCCCCG
TGGTGAAGCCTAAGAACAAGCACAGCCTCAGCCACGTCCGGCACGACCCGGCGCACTGTCTGGCCCCCGG
CCTGTTCCGTGCCCTCAAGCGGGGCGAGCGCAAGCGCAGCAAGCTGGACGTGACGTATGACTACGGCGAC
GGCAAGCGGATCGAGTTCAGCGGCCCGGAGCCGCTGGGCGCTGATGATCTGCGCATCCTGCAAGGGCTGG
TGGCCATGGCTGGGCCTAATGGCCTAGTGCTTGGCCCGGAACCCAAGACCGAAGGCGGACGGCAGCTCCG
GCTGTTCCTGGAACCCAAGTGGGAGGCCGTCACCGCTGATGCCATGGTGGTCAAAGGTAGCTATCGGGCG
CTGGCAAAGGAAATCGGGGCAGAGGTCGATAGTGGTGGGGCGCTCAAGCACATACAGGACTGCATCGAGC
GCCTTTGGAAGGTATCCATCATCGCCCAGAATGGCCGCAAGCGGCAGGGGTTTCGGCTGCTGTCGGAGTA
CGCCAGCGACGAGGCGGACGGGCGCCTGTACGTGGCCCTGAACCCCTTGATCGCGCAGGCCGTCATGGGT
GGCGGCCAGCATGTGCGCATCAGCATGGACGAGGTGCGGGCGCTGGACAGCGAAACCGCCCGCCTGCTGC
ACCAGCGGCTGTGTGGCTGGATCGACCCCGGCAAAACCGGCAAGGCTTCCATAGATACCTTGTGCGGCTA
TGTCTGGCCGTCAGAGGCCAGTGGTTCGACCATGCGCAAGCGCCGCCAGCGGGTGCGCGAGGCGTTGCCG
GAGCTGGTCGCGCTGGGCTGGACGGTAACCGAGTTCGCGGCGGGCAAGTACGACATCACCCGGCCCAAGG
CGGCAGGCTGACCCCCCCCACTCTATTGTAAACAAGACATTTTTATCTTTTATATTCAATGGCTTATTTT
CCTGCTAATTGGTAATACCATGAAAAATACCATGCTCAGAAAAGGCTTAACAATATTTTGAAAAATTGCC
TACTGAGCGCTGCCGCACAGCTCCATAGGCCGCTTTCCTGGCTTTGCTTCCAGATGTATGCTCTTCTGCT
CCCGAACGCCAGCAAGACGTAGCCCAGCGCGTCGGCCAGCTTGCAATTCGCGCTAACTTACATTAATTGC
GTTGCGCTCACTGCCCGCTTTCCAGTCGGGAAACCTGTCGTGCCAGCTGCATTAATGAATCGGCCAACGC
GCGGGGAGAGGCGGTTTGCGTATTGGGCGCCAGGGTGGTTTTTCTTTTCACCAGTGAGACGGGCAACAGC
TGATTGCCCTTCACCTCCAAGCTGTCCCTCCTGTTCAGCTACTGACGGGGTGGTGCGTAACGGCAAAAGC
ACCGCCGGACATCAGCGCTAGCGGAGTGTATACTGGCTTACTATGTTGGCACTGATGAGGGTGTCAGTGA
AGTGCTTCATGTGGCAGGAGAAAAAAGGCTGCACCGGTGCGTCAGCAGAATATGTGATACAGGATATATT
CCGCTTCCTCGCTCACTGACTCGCTACGCTCGGTCGTTCGACTGCGGCGAGCGGAAATGGCTTACGAACG
GGGCGGAGATTTCCTGGAAGATGCCAGGAAGATACTTAACAGGGAAGTGAGAGGGCCGCGGCAAAGCCGT
TTTTCCATAGGCTCCGCCCCCCTGACAAGCATCACGAAATCTGACGCTCAAATCAGTGGTGGCGAAACCC
GACAGGACTATAAAGATACCAGGCGTTTCCCCCTGGCGGCTCCCTCGTGCGCTCTCCTGTTCCTGCCTTT
CGGTTTACCGGTGTCATTCCGCTGTTATGGCCGCGTTTGTCTCATTCCACGCCTGACACTCAGTTCCGGG
TAGGCAGTTCGCTCCAAGCTGGACTGTATGCACGAACCCCCCGTTCAGTCCGACCGCTGCGCCTTATCCG
GTAACTATCGTCTTGAGTCCAACCCGGAAAGACATGCAAAAGCACCACTGGCAGCAGCCACTGGTAATTG
ATTTAGAGGAGTTAGTCTTGAAGTCATGCGCCGGTTAAGGCTAAACTGAAAGGACAAGTTTTGGTGACTG
CGCTCCTCCAAGCCAGTTACCTCGGTTCAAAGAGTTGGTAGCTCAGAGAACCTTCGAAAAACCGCCCTGC
AAGGCGGTTTTTTCGTTTTCAGAGCAAGAGATTACGCGCAGACCAAAACGATCTCAAGAAGATCATCTTA
TTAATCAGATAAAATATTTCTAGAGTAGTCGACTGAGACCGTAAAACGACGGCCAGTGAATTCTTGACGG
CTAGCTCAGTCCTAGGTACAGTGCTAGCTTGGTCTCGATTAAAGAGGAGAAAGAGTCCCATGGAAGAAGA
TAATATGGCAATTATCAAGGAATTTATGCGTTTTAAGGTCCACATGGAAGGGTCTGTCAACGGTCATGAG
TTCGAGATCGAAGGTGAGGGTGAAGGCCACCCCTACGAAGGAACTCAAACCGCCAAGCTGAAAGTAACTA
AGGGCGGTCCACTGCCGTTCGCGTGGGATATCTTAAGTCCTCAGTTTATGTATGGTTCGAAAGCGTATGT
AAAGCATCCAGCTGATATTCCGGACTATTTGAAACTTTCCTTTCCAGAGGGATTCACCTGGGAGCGTGTA
ATGAATTTTGAAGACGGCGGTGTAGTCACGGTAACCCAGGACTCTTCTCTGCAAGATGGTCAGTTCATCT
ACAAAGTTAAGCTGCTCGGCATTAATTTCCCTTCTGATGGACCAGTGATGCAGAAGAAGACTATGGGATG
GGAAGCTAGTACGGAACGGATGTACCCAGAGGACGGTGCGTTGAAGGGTGAAATCAACCAACGACTCAAG
CTCAAGGATGGTGGACACTATGACGCGGAAGTCAAAACTACTTACAAAGCCAAGAAGCCCGTGCAATTGC
CCGGGGCCTATAACGTGGACATTAAGTTAGATATTACGTCACATAACGAGGACTACACCATTGTTGAGCA
ATACGAGCGCGCGGAGGCACGTCACTCTACATGATAAGAGCTCAAAAAAAAACCCCGCCCCTGACAGGGC
GGGGTTTTTTTTGGTACCGTCATAGCTGTTTCCTGCTCCCCAACGGCGTAGAGGATCGAGATCTTTTGGG
TTGTCACTCATCGTATTTGGTTTATAATTTTAAGCTAATAACCTAATTATAACTAATTAATAGTTTTGTA
TCTTGAAAAAATAGCTATAAAACTTATTTAAATAACGAAGATTTTTGTGTATAAAATATTTATAACAAAA
AAAGGAGACTAAACATATGAGCCATATTCAACGGGAAACGTCTTGCTCGAGGCCGCGATTAAATTCCAAC
ATGGATGCTGATTTATATGGGTATAAATGGGCTCGCGATAATGTCGGGCAATCAGGTGCGACAATCTATC
GATTGTATGGGAAGCCCGATGCGCCAGAGTTGTTTCTGAAACATGGCAAAGGTAGCGTTGCCAATGATGT
TACAGATGAGATGGTCAGACTAAACTGGCTGACGGAATTTATGCCTCTTCCGACCATCAAGCATTTTATC
CGTACTCCTGATGATGCATGGTTACTCACCACTGCGATCCCCGGGAAAACAGCATTCCAGGTATTAGAAG
AATATCCTGATTCAGGTGAAAATATTGTTGATGCGCTGGCAGTGTTCCTGCGCCGGTTGCATTCGATTCC
TGTTTGTAATTGTCCTTTTAACAGCGATCGCGTATTTCGTCTCGCTCAGGCGCAATCACGAATGAATAAC
GGTTTGGTTGATGCGAGTGATTTTGATGACGAGCGTAATGGCTGGCCTGTTGAACAAGTCTGGAAAGAAA
TGCATAAGCTTTTGCCATTCTCACCGGATTCAGTCGTCACTCATGGTGATTTCTCACTTGATAACCTTAT
TTTTGACGAGGGGAAATTAATAGGTTGTATTGATGTTGGACGAGTCGGAATCGCAGACCGATACCAGGAT
CTTGCCATCCTATGGAACTGCCTCGGTGAGTTTTCTCCTTCATTACAGAAACGGCTTTTTCAAAAATATG
GTATTGATAATCCTGATATGAATAAATTGCAGTTTCATTTGATGCTCGATGAGTTTTTCTAAGGATCCGG
CTGCTAACAAAGC
Features (pLannotate 1.2.2; 15 found; start..end, strand, type, name):
    443..837     -  rep_origin     RSF1010 oriV: replication origin of the broad-host-range plasmid RSF1010; requires the RSF1010 RepA/B/C proteins for replication (Scholz et al., 1989)
    867..1148    -  CDS            mobC: MOBC_ECOLX - Protein predicted: Swiss-Prot protein existence level 4. This protein is essential to promote the specific transfer of the plasmid in the presence of conjugative plasmids. From Escherichia coli.
   1972..2382    +  CDS            mobB: MOBB2_ECOLX - Protein predicted: Swiss-Prot protein existence level 4. This protein is essential to promote the specific transfer of the plasmid in the presence of conjugative plasmids. From Escherichia coli.
   2382..3353    +  CDS            RSF1010 RepB: replication protein B of the broad-host-range plasmid RSF1010 (Scholz et al., 1989); repB
   3796..3870    +  ncRNA          Plasmid R1162: Accession: RF00043 - R1162-like plasmid antisense RNA
   3864..4703    +  CDS            RSF1010 RepA: replication protein A of the broad-host-range plasmid RSF1010 (Scholz et al., 1989); repA
   4690..5541    +  CDS            RSF1010 RepC (fragment): replication protein C of the broad-host-range plasmid RSF1010 (Scholz et al., 1989); repC
   5818..5965    -  CDS            lacI (fragment): lac repressor; lacI; The lac repressor binds to the lac operator to inhibit transcription in E. coli. This inhibition can be relieved by adding lactose or isopropyl-β-D-thiogalactopyranoside (IPTG).
   5970..6040    +  mobile_element IS1 (fragment): prokaryotic transposable element IS1
   6159..6214    -  rep_origin     RSF ori (fragment): Plasmids containing the RSF 1030 origin of replication can be propagated in E. coli cells that contain additional plasmids with compatible origins.
   6302..6847    -  rep_origin     p15A ori: Plasmids containing the medium-copy-number p15A origin of replication can be propagated in E. coli cells that contain a second plasmid with the ColE1 origin.
   6901..6921    -  CDS            lacZα (fragment): LacZα fragment of β-galactosidase; lacZ fragment
   6924..6948    +  promoter       J23119(SpeI) promoter (fragment): bacterial promoter (Registry of Standard Biological Parts BBa J23119) modified to end with an SpeI site
   6993..7661    +  CDS            sfCherry2: sfCherry2 is a basic (constitutively fluorescent) fluorescent protein published in 2017, derived from Discosoma sp.. It is reported to be a monomer.
   7927..8742    +  CDS            KanR: aminoglycoside phosphotransferase; aph(3')-Ia; confers resistance to kanamycin in bacteria or G418 (Geneticin®) in eukaryotes
