[The description below was written by a language model from this plasmid's Addgene catalogue record and pLannotate feature annotations shown in this document.]
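Description:
pKEK3238 is a low-copy, mobilizable bacterial expression shuttle vector of about 8.8 kb, built on an RSF1010-p15A-Kan backbone and intended for reporter expression across diverse gram-negative bacteria. It carries two replication systems. The first is the broad-host-range RSF1010 oriV together with the RepA, RepB and RepC proteins that origin requires (RepC is annotated as a fragment), plus an R1162-like antisense regulatory RNA. The second is the p15A origin, which supports maintenance in E. coli cloning strains. RSF1010 mobilization genes (mobB and mobC are annotated) allow the plasmid to be transferred by conjugation when a helper conjugative plasmid supplies the transfer machinery. Selection is by kanamycin resistance from the aph(3')-Ia aminoglycoside phosphotransferase gene. Short fragments annotated as lacI, IS1, an RSF1030-type origin and lacZα appear to be backbone remnants rather than functional parts.

The payload is a synthetic sfCherry2 coding sequence, a monomeric red fluorescent protein derived from Discosoma, recorded as carrying the substitutions E117Q, T127I and G219A. The stated purpose calls the product a "CCP", but the record does not define that abbreviation. Expression is driven by a constitutive Anderson-series promoter listed as J23100; the automated annotation matches it partially to the closely related J23119. The promoter is flanked by pre-cloned BsaI sites, so it can be exchanged by Golden Gate assembly using fragments amplified with universal overhang primers. This lets users tune or adapt reporter expression to a given host species. The plasmid is thus suited to marking gram-negative bacteria with a visible reporter and to testing promoter activity in them.
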