Addgene plasmid #234092: pKEK3238
Purpose: CCP expression in diverse gram-negative bacteria, with pre-cloned Golden Gate Compatible (BsaI) restriction sites to facilitate promoter swapping.
Depositing lab: Karl Klose. Depositing organization: University of Texas at San Antonio. Publication: Mobilizable shuttle vectors with fluorescent markers functional across different species of bacteria. Armstrong ZR, Alonso J, Stanton V, Patel N, Zogaj X, Cocioba SS, Klose KE. Appl Environ Microbiol. 2025 May 12:e0004525. doi: 10.1128/aem.00045-25. PubMed 40353662.
Backbone
  Vector backbone: RSF1010-p15a-Kan
  Vector type: Bacterial Expression
Growth in bacteria
  Bacterial resistance: Kanamycin, 50 μg/mL
  Growth temperature: 37°C
  Growth strain: DH5alpha
  Copy number: Low Copy
Gene/Insert
  Gene/Insert name: sfCherry2
  Species: Synthetic
  Mutation: E117Q/T127I/G219A
  Promoter: pJ23100-BsaI
  Cloning method: Golden Gate
Terms and licenses: Academic/Nonprofit Terms; Industry Terms: Not Available to Industry
Depositor comments: Universal primer overhangs for promoter swapping: Forward 5'- GGCTACGGTCTCGCGAC-3'; Reverse 5'- GGCTACGGTCTCGTAAT -3'
How to cite: pKEK3238 was a gift from Karl Klose (Addgene plasmid # 234092 ; http://n2t.net/addgene:234092 ; RRID:Addgene_234092)
